>Addgene plasmid #84918 | pCAG-Cas9-162A | addgene full sequence | sequence record 197605 | Addgene Assembled Sequence
GACATTGATTATTGACTAGTTATTAATAGTAATCAATTACGGGGTCATTAGTTCATAGCCCATATATGGA
GTTCCGCGTTACATAACTTACGGTAAATGGCCCGCCTGGCTGACCGCCCAACGACCCCCGCCCATTGACG
TCAATAATGACGTATGTTCCCATAGTAACGCCAATAGGGACTTTCCATTGACGTCAATGGGTGGAGTATT
TACGGTAAACTGCCCACTTGGCAGTACATCAAGTGTATCATATGCCAAGTACGCCCCCTATTGACGTCAA
TGACGGTAAATGGCCCGCCTGGCATTATGCCCAGTACATGACCTTATGGGACTTTCCTACTTGGCAGTAC
ATCTACGTATTAGTCATCGCTATTACCATGGTCGAGGTGAGCCCCACGTTCTGCTTCACTCTCCCCATCT
CCCCCCCCTCCCCACCCCCAATTTTGTATTTATTTATTTTTTAATTATTTTGTGCAGCGATGGGGGCGGG
GGGGGGGGGGGGGCGCGCGCCAGGCGGGGCGGGGCGGGGCGAGGGGCGGGGCGGGGCGAGGCGGAGAGGT
GCGGCGGCAGCCAATCAGAGCGGCGCGCTCCGAAAGTTTCCTTTTATGGCGAGGCGGCGGCGGCGGCGGC
CCTATAAAAAGCGAAGCGCGCGGCGGGCGGGAGTCGCTGCGCGCTGCCTTCGCCCCGTGCCCCGCTCCGC
CGCCGCCTCGCGCCGCCCGCCCCGGCTCTGACTGACCGCGTTACTCCCACAGGTGAGCGGGCGGGACGGC
CCTTCTCCTCCGGGCTGTAATTAGCGCTTGGTTTAATGACGGCTTGTTTCTTTTCTGTGGCTGCGTGAAA
GCCTTGAGGGGCTCCGGGAGGGCCCTTTGTGCGGGGGGAGCGGCTCGGGGGGTGCGTGCGTGTGTGTGTG
CGTGGGGAGCGCCGCGTGCGGCTCCGCGCTGCCCGGCGGCTGTGAGCGCTGCGGGCGCGGCGCGGGGCTT
TGTGCGCTCCGCAGTGTGCGCGAGGGGAGCGCGGCCGGGGGCGGTGCCCCGCGGTGCGGGGGGGGCTGCG
AGGGGAACAAAGGCTGCGTGCGGGGTGTGTGCGTGGGGGGGTGAGCAGGGGGTGTGGGCGCGTCGGTCGG
GCTGCAACCCCCCCTGCACCCCCCTCCCCGAGTTGCTGAGCACGGCCCGGCTTCGGGTGCGGGGCTCCGT
ACGGGGCGTGGCGCGGGGCTCGCCGTGCCGGGCGGGGGGTGGCGGCAGGTGGGGGTGCCGGGCGGGGCGG
GGCCGCCTCGGGCCGGGGAGGGCTCGGGGGAGGGGCGCGGCGGCCCCCGGAGCGCCGGCGGCTGTCGAGG
CGCGGCGAGCCGCAGCCATTGCCTTTTATGGTAATCGTGCGAGAGGGCGCAGGGACTTCCTTTGTCCCAA
ATCTGTGCGGAGCCGAAATCTGGGAGGCGCCGCCGCACCCCCTCTAGCGGGCGCGGGGCGAAGCGGTGCG
GCGCCGGCAGGAAGGAAATGGGCGGGGAGGGCCTTCGTGCGTCGCCGCGCCGCCGTCCCCTTCTCCCTCT
CCAGCCTCGGGGCTGTCCGCGGGGGGACGGCTGCCTTCGGGGGGGACGGGGCAGGGCGGGGTTCGGCTTC
TGGCGTGTGACCGGCGGCTCTAGAGCCTCTGCTAACCATGTTCATGCCTTCTTCTTTTTCCTACAGATCC
TTAATTAATAATACGACTCACTATAGGGGCCGCCACCATGGGACCTAAGAAAAAGAGGAAGGTGGCGGCC
GCTGACTACAAGGATGACGACGATAAAGGTATCCACGGAGTCCCAGCAGCCGACAAGAAGTACAGCATCG
GCCTGGACATCGGCACCAACTCTGTGGGCTGGGCCGTGATCACCGACGAGTACAAGGTGCCCAGCAAGAA
ATTCAAGGTGCTGGGCAACACCGACCGGCACAGCATCAAGAAGAACCTGATCGGAGCCCTGCTGTTCGAC
AGCGGCGAAACAGCCGAGGCCACCCGGCTGAAGAGAACCGCCAGAAGAAGATACACCAGACGGAAGAACC
GGATCTGCTATCTGCAAGAGATCTTCAGCAACGAGATGGCCAAGGTGGACGACAGCTTCTTCCACAGACT
GGAAGAGTCCTTCCTGGTGGAAGAGGATAAGAAGCACGAGCGGCACCCCATCTTCGGCAACATCGTGGAC
GAGGTGGCCTACCACGAGAAGTACCCCACCATCTACCACCTGAGAAAGAAACTGGTGGACAGCACCGACA
AGGCCGACCTGCGGCTGATCTATCTGGCCCTGGCCCACATGATCAAGTTCCGGGGCCACTTCCTGATCGA
GGGCGACCTGAACCCCGACAACAGCGACGTGGACAAGCTGTTCATCCAGCTGGTGCAGACCTACAACCAG
CTGTTCGAGGAAAACCCCATCAACGCCAGCGGCGTGGACGCCAAGGCCATCCTGTCTGCCAGACTGAGCA
AGAGCAGACGGCTGGAAAATCTGATCGCCCAGCTGCCCGGCGAGAAGAAGAATGGCCTGTTCGGCAACCT
GATTGCCCTGAGCCTGGGCCTGACCCCCAACTTCAAGAGCAACTTCGACCTGGCCGAGGATGCCAAACTG
CAGCTGAGCAAGGACACCTACGACGACGACCTGGACAACCTGCTGGCCCAGATCGGCGACCAGTACGCCG
ACCTGTTTCTGGCCGCCAAGAACCTGTCCGACGCCATCCTGCTGAGCGACATCCTGAGAGTGAACACCGA
GATCACCAAGGCCCCCCTGAGCGCCTCTATGATCAAGAGATACGACGAGCACCACCAGGACCTGACCCTG
CTGAAAGCTCTCGTGCGGCAGCAGCTGCCTGAGAAGTACAAAGAGATTTTCTTCGACCAGAGCAAGAACG
GCTACGCCGGCTACATTGACGGCGGAGCCAGCCAGGAAGAGTTCTACAAGTTCATCAAGCCCATCCTGGA
AAAGATGGACGGCACCGAGGAACTGCTCGTGAAGCTGAACAGAGAGGACCTGCTGCGGAAGCAGCGGACC
TTCGACAACGGCAGCATCCCCCACCAGATCCACCTGGGAGAGCTGCACGCCATTCTGCGGCGGCAGGAAG
ATTTTTACCCATTCCTGAAGGACAACCGGGAAAAGATCGAGAAGATCCTGACCTTCCGCATCCCCTACTA
CGTGGGCCCTCTGGCCAGGGGAAACAGCAGATTCGCCTGGATGACCAGAAAGAGCGAGGAAACCATCACC
CCCTGGAACTTCGAGGAAGTGGTGGACAAGGGCGCTTCCGCCCAGAGCTTCATCGAGCGGATGACCAACT
TCGATAAGAACCTGCCCAACGAGAAGGTGCTGCCCAAGCACAGCCTGCTGTACGAGTACTTCACCGTGTA
TAACGAGCTGACCAAAGTGAAATACGTGACCGAGGGAATGAGAAAGCCCGCCTTCCTGAGCGGCGAGCAG
AAAAAGGCCATCGTGGACCTGCTGTTCAAGACCAACCGGAAAGTGACCGTGAAGCAGCTGAAAGAGGACT
ACTTCAAGAAAATCGAGTGCTTCGACTCCGTGGAAATCTCCGGCGTGGAAGATCGGTTCAACGCCTCCCT
GGGCACATACCACGATCTGCTGAAAATTATCAAGGACAAGGACTTCCTGGACAATGAGGAAAACGAGGAC
ATTCTGGAAGATATCGTGCTGACCCTGACACTGTTTGAGGACAGAGAGATGATCGAGGAACGGCTGAAAA
CCTATGCCCACCTGTTCGACGACAAAGTGATGAAGCAGCTGAAGCGGCGGAGATACACCGGCTGGGGCAG
GCTGAGCCGGAAGCTGATCAACGGCATCCGGGACAAGCAGTCCGGCAAGACAATCCTGGATTTCCTGAAG
TCCGACGGCTTCGCCAACAGAAACTTCATGCAGCTGATCCACGACGACAGCCTGACCTTTAAAGAGGACA
TCCAGAAAGCCCAGGTGTCCGGCCAGGGCGATAGCCTGCACGAGCACATTGCCAATCTGGCCGGCAGCCC
CGCCATTAAGAAGGGCATCCTGCAGACAGTGAAGGTGGTGGACGAGCTCGTGAAAGTGATGGGCCGGCAC
AAGCCCGAGAACATCGTGATCGAAATGGCCAGAGAGAACCAGACCACCCAGAAGGGACAGAAGAACAGCC
GCGAGAGAATGAAGCGGATCGAAGAGGGCATCAAAGAGCTGGGCAGCCAGATCCTGAAAGAACACCCCGT
GGAAAACACCCAGCTGCAGAACGAGAAGCTGTACCTGTACTACCTGCAGAATGGGCGGGATATGTACGTG
GACCAGGAACTGGACATCAACCGGCTGTCCGACTACGATGTGGACCATATCGTGCCTCAGAGCTTTCTGA
AGGACGACTCCATCGACAACAAGGTGCTGACCAGAAGCGACAAGAACCGGGGCAAGAGCGACAACGTGCC
CTCCGAAGAGGTCGTGAAGAAGATGAAGAACTACTGGCGGCAGCTGCTGAACGCCAAGCTGATTACCCAG
AGAAAGTTCGACAATCTGACCAAGGCCGAGAGAGGCGGCCTGAGCGAACTGGATAAGGCCGGCTTCATCA
AGAGACAGCTGGTGGAAACCCGGCAGATCACAAAGCACGTGGCACAGATCCTGGACTCCCGGATGAACAC
TAAGTACGACGAGAATGACAAGCTGATCCGGGAAGTGAAAGTGATCACCCTGAAGTCCAAGCTGGTGTCC
GATTTCCGGAAGGATTTCCAGTTTTACAAAGTGCGCGAGATCAACAACTACCACCACGCCCACGACGCCT
ACCTGAACGCCGTCGTGGGAACCGCCCTGATCAAAAAGTACCCTAAGCTGGAAAGCGAGTTCGTGTACGG
CGACTACAAGGTGTACGACGTGCGGAAGATGATCGCCAAGAGCGAGCAGGAAATCGGCAAGGCTACCGCC
AAGTACTTCTTCTACAGCAACATCATGAACTTTTTCAAGACCGAGATTACCCTGGCCAACGGCGAGATCC
GGAAGCGGCCTCTGATCGAGACAAACGGCGAAACCGGGGAGATCGTGTGGGATAAGGGCCGGGATTTTGC
CACCGTGCGGAAAGTGCTGAGCATGCCCCAAGTGAATATCGTGAAAAAGACCGAGGTGCAGACAGGCGGC
TTCAGCAAAGAGTCTATCCTGCCCAAGAGGAACAGCGATAAGCTGATCGCCAGAAAGAAGGACTGGGACC
CTAAGAAGTACGGCGGCTTCGACAGCCCCACCGTGGCCTATTCTGTGCTGGTGGTGGCCAAAGTGGAAAA
GGGCAAGTCCAAGAAACTGAAGAGTGTGAAAGAGCTGCTGGGGATCACCATCATGGAAAGAAGCAGCTTC
GAGAAGAATCCCATCGACTTTCTGGAAGCCAAGGGCTACAAAGAAGTGAAAAAGGACCTGATCATCAAGC
TGCCTAAGTACTCCCTGTTCGAGCTGGAAAACGGCCGGAAGAGAATGCTGGCCTCTGCCGGCGAACTGCA
GAAGGGAAACGAACTGGCCCTGCCCTCCAAATATGTGAACTTCCTGTACCTGGCCAGCCACTATGAGAAG
CTGAAGGGCTCCCCCGAGGATAATGAGCAGAAACAGCTGTTTGTGGAACAGCACAAGCACTACCTGGACG
AGATCATCGAGCAGATCAGCGAGTTCTCCAAGAGAGTGATCCTGGCCGACGCTAATCTGGACAAAGTGCT
GTCCGCCTACAACAAGCACCGGGATAAGCCCATCAGAGAGCAGGCCGAGAATATCATCCACCTGTTTACC
CTGACCAATCTGGGAGCCCCTGCCGCCTTCAAGTACTTTGACACCACCATCGACCGGAAGAGGTACACCA
GCACCAAAGAGGTGCTGGACGCCACCCTGATCCACCAGAGCATCACCGGCCTGTACGAGACACGGATCGA
CCTGTCTCAGCTGGGAGGCGACAAGCGTCCTGCTGCTACTAAGAAAGCTGGTCAAGCTAAGAAAAAGAAA
TGAACGCGTCTTAAATAAAAAAAAAAAAAAAAAAAAAAAAAAAAAAAAAAAAAAAAAAAAAAAAAAAAAA
AAAAAAAAAAAAAAAAAAAAAAAAAAAAAAAAAAAAAAAAAAAAAAAAAAAAAAAAAAAAAAAAAAAAAA
AAAAAAAAAAAAAAAAAAAAAAAAAAAAAAAAAAAAAAGCGATCGCGGGCGGCCGCCACTGGCCGTCGTT
TTACAACGTCGTGACTGGGAAAACCCTGGCGTTACCCAACTTAATCGCCTTGCAGCACATCCCCCTTTCG
CCAGCTGGCGTAATAGCGAAGAGGCCCGCACCGATCGCCCTTCCCAACAGTTGCGCAGCCTGAATGGCGA
ATGGAAATTGTAAGCGTTAATATTTTGTTAAAATTCGCGTTAAATTTTTGTTAAATCAGCTCATTTTTTA
ACCAATAGGCCGAAATCGGCAAAATCCCTTATAAATCAAAAGAATAGACCGAGATAGGGT
[37 nt withheld, positions 6431-6467]
AAAGAACGTGGACTCCAACGTCAAAGG
[49 nt withheld, positions 6495-6543]
T
[91 nt withheld, positions 6545-6635]
G
[124 nt withheld, positions 6637-6760]
CAGGTGGCACTTTTCGGGGAAATGTGCGCGGAACCCCTATTTGTTTATTTTTCTAAATACATTCAAATAT
GTATCCGCTCATGAGACAATAACCCTGATAAATGCTTCAATAATATTGAAAAAGGAAGAGTATGAGTATT
CAACATTTCCGTGTCGCCCTTATTCCCTTTTTTGCGGCATTTTGCCTTCCTGTTTTTGCTCACCCAGAAA
CGCTGGTGAAAGTAAAAGATGCTGAAGATCAGTTGGGTGCACGAGTGGGTTACATCGAACTGGATCTCAA
CAGCGGTAAGATCCTTGAGAGTTTTCGCCCCGAAGAACGTTTTCCAATGATGAGCACTTTTAAAGTTCTG
CTATGTGGCGCGGTATTATCCCGTATTGACGCCGGGCAAGAGCAACTCGGTCGCCGCATACACTATTCTC
AGAATGACTTGGTTGAGTACTCACCAGTCACAGAAAAGCATCTTACGGATGGCATGACAGTAAGAGAATT
ATGCAGTGCTGCCATAACCATGAGTGATAACACTGCGGCCAACTTACTTCTGACAACGATCGGAGGACCG
AAGGAGCTAACCGCTTTTTTGCACAACATGGGGGATCATGTAACTCGCCTTGATCGTTGGGAACCGGAGC
TGAATGAAGCCATACCAAACGACGAGCGTGACACCACGATGCCTGTAGCAATGGCAACAACGTTGCGCAA
ACTATTAACTGGCGAACTACTTACTCTAGCTTCCCGGCAACAATTAATAGACTGGATGGAGGCGGATAAA
GTTGCAGGACCACTTCTGCGCTCGGCCCTTCCGGCTGGCTGGTTTATTGCTGATAAATCTGGAGCCGGTG
AGCGTGGGTCTCGCGGTATCATTGCAGCACTGGGGCCAGATGGTAAGCCCTCCCGTATCGTAGTTATCTA
CACGACGGGGAGTCAGGCAACTATGGATGAACGAAATAGACAGATCGCTGAGATAGGTGCCTCACTGATT
AAGCATTGGTAACTGTCAGACCAAGTTTACTCATATATACTTTAGATTGATTTAAAACTTCATTTTTAAT
TTAAAAGGATCTAGGTGAAGATCCTTTTTGATAATCTCATGACCAAAATCCCTTAACGTGAGTTTTCGTT
CCACTGAGCGTCAGACCCCGTAGAAAAGATCAAAGGATCTTCTTGAGATCCTTTTTTTCTGCGCGTAATC
TGCTGCTTGCAAACAAAAAAACCACCGCTACCAGCGGTGGTTTGTTTGCCGGATCAAGAGCTACCAACTC
TTTTTCCGAAGGTAACTGGCTTCAGCAGAGCGCAGATACCAAATACTGTTCTTCTAGTGTAGCCGTAGTT
AGGCCACCACTTCAAGAACTCTGTAGCACCGCCTACATACCTCGCTCTGCTAATCCTGTTACCAGTGGCT
GCTGCCAGTGGCGATAAGTCGTGTCTTACCGGGTTGGACTCAAGACGATAGTTACCGGATAAGGCGCAGC
GGTCGGGCTGAACGGGGGGTTCGTGCACACAGCCCAGCTTGGAGCGAACGACCTACACCGAACTGAGATA
CCTACAGCGTGAGCTATGAGAAAGCGCCACGCTTCCCGAAGGGAGAAAGGCGGACAGGTATCCGGTAAGC
GGCAGGGTCGGAACAGGAGAGCGCACGAGGGAGCTTCCAGGGGGAAACGCCTGGTATCTTTATAGTCCTG
TCGGGTTTCGCCACCTCTGACTTGAGCGTCGATTTTTGTGATGCTCGTCAGGGGGGCGGAGCCTATGGAA
AAACGCCAGCAACGCGGCCTTTTTACGGTTCCTGGCCTTTTGCTGGCCTTTTGCTCACATGTTCTTTCCT
GCGTTATCCCCTGATTCTGTGGATAACCGTATTACCGCCTTTGAGTGAGCTGATACCGCTCGCCGCAGCC
GAACGACCGAGCGCAGCGAGTCAGTGAGCGAGGAAGCGGAAGAGCGCCCAATACGCAAACCGCCTCTCCC
CGCGCGTTGGCCGATTCATTAATGCAGCTGGCACGACAGGTTTCCCGACTGGAAAGCGGGCAGTGAGCGC
AACGCAATTAATGTGAGTTAGCTCACTCATTAGGCACCCCAGGCTTTACACTTTATGCTTCCGGCTCGTA
TGTTGTGTGGAATTGTGAGCGGATAACAATTTCACACAGGAAACAGCTATGACCATGAGGCGCGCCGGAT
TC
Features (pLannotate 1.2.2; 16 found; start..end, strand, type, name):
      1..380     +  enhancer       CMV enhancer: human cytomegalovirus immediate early enhancer
    382..659     +  promoter       chicken β-actin promoter: No description available
    660..1676    +  intron         chimeric intron: chimera between introns from chicken β-actin and rabbit β-globin
   1689..1707    +  promoter       T7 promoter: promoter for bacteriophage T7 RNA polymerase
   1757..1776    +  CDS            3xFLAG (fragment): three tandem FLAG® epitope tags
   1802..3517    +  CDS            Cas9(N): N-terminal portion of Streptococcus pyogenes Cas9 (Zetsche et al., 2015)
   3404..5902    +  CDS            Cas9(C): C-terminal portion of Streptococcus pyogenes Cas9 (Zetsche et al., 2015)
   6147..6301    +  CDS            lacZα (fragment): LacZα fragment of β-galactosidase; lacZ fragment
   6332..6760    -  rep_origin     f1 ori (sequence partly withheld): f1 bacteriophage origin of replication; arrow indicates direction of (+) strand synthesis
   6787..6891    +  promoter       AmpR promoter: bla
   6892..7752    +  CDS            AmpR: β-lactamase; bla; confers resistance to ampicillin, carbenicillin, and related antibiotics
   7923..8511    +  rep_origin     ori: high-copy-number ColE1/pMB1/pBR322/pUC origin of replication
   8694..8786    +  CDS            lacI (fragment): lac repressor; lacI; The lac repressor binds to the lac operator to inhibit transcription in E. coli. This inhibition can be relieved by adding lactose or isopropyl-β-D-thiogalactopyranoside (IPTG).
   8799..8820    +  protein_bind   CAP binding site: CAP binding activates transcription in the presence of cAMP. E. coli catabolite activator protein
   8835..8865    +  promoter       lac promoter: promoter for the E. coli lac operon
   8873..8889    +  protein_bind   lac operator: The lac repressor binds to the lac operator to inhibit transcription in E. coli. This inhibition can be relieved by adding lactose or isopropyl-β-D-thiogalactopyranoside (IPTG). lac repressor encoded by lacI
