[The description below was written by a language model from this plasmid's Addgene catalogue record and pLannotate feature annotations shown in this document.]
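Description:
pCAG-Cas9-162A is an 8.9 kb ampicillin-selected plasmid on a pCAG backbone, catalogued as a mammalian expression vector but deposited mainly as a template for in vitro transcription of Streptococcus pyogenes Cas9 mRNA with a template-encoded poly(A) tail. It is propagated in E. coli through a high-copy ColE1/pUC-type origin and the β-lactamase (AmpR) gene with its own promoter. It also carries an f1 phage origin and remnants of a pUC/pBluescript-style cloning region (lacZα and lacI fragments, CAP site, lac promoter and operator), which have no stated role in the payload.

The expression unit begins with the composite CAG promoter: the CMV immediate-early enhancer, the chicken β-actin promoter and a chimeric β-actin/β-globin intron. A bacteriophage T7 promoter sits immediately downstream, just ahead of the coding region. The same open reading frame can therefore be expressed from CAG after transfection into mammalian cells or transcribed in vitro with T7 RNA polymerase. The insert encodes Cas9 with an N-terminal FLAG epitope and nuclear localisation signal and a second NLS at the C terminus. The feature table detects only a fragment of a 3xFLAG tag and annotates Cas9 as two overlapping N- and C-terminal segments, which together appear to span the full-length gene rather than a split version. The NLS elements and the poly(A) stretch listed in the catalogue are not annotated in the table. The name suggests a tract of 162 adenosines, presumably in the unannotated gap after the Cas9 coding sequence, but the record does not state this. Encoding the tail in the template avoids a separate enzymatic polyadenylation step. The associated publication concerns Rosa26 knock-in mice generated with CRISPR/Cas9 in C57BL/6 zygotes, consistent with producing Cas9 mRNA for zygote delivery.
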