Addgene plasmid #84918: pCAG-Cas9-162A
Purpose: for in vitro transcription of Cas9 with polyA tail encoded
Depositing lab: Ralf Kuehn. Depositing organization: Max-Delbrueck-Centrum fuer Molekulare Medizin (MDC). Publication: Efficient generation of Rosa26 knock-in mice using CRISPR/Cas9 in C57BL/6 zygotes. Chu VT, Weber T, Graf R, Sommermann T, Petsch K, Sack U, Volchkov P, Rajewsky K, Kuhn R. BMC Biotechnol. 2016 Jan 16;16(1):4. doi: 10.1186/s12896-016-0234-4. PubMed 26772810.
Backbone
  Vector backbone: pCAG
  Vector type: Mammalian Expression
Growth in bacteria
  Bacterial resistance: Ampicillin, 100 μg/mL
  Growth temperature: 37°C
  Growth strain: DH5alpha
  Copy number: Unknown
Gene/Insert
  Gene/Insert name: Cas9
  Species: S. pyogenes
  Promoter: CAG
  Tag / fusion protein: NLS (N terminal on insert); Flag (N terminal on insert); NLS (C terminal on insert); polyA tail (C terminal on insert)
  Cloning method: Unknown
  Sequencing primers: 5′ T7; 3′ M13F20
Terms and licenses: Academic/Nonprofit Terms; Industry Terms: Not Available to Industry
How to cite: pCAG-Cas9-162A was a gift from Ralf Kuehn (Addgene plasmid # 84918 ; http://n2t.net/addgene:84918 ; RRID:Addgene_84918)
