>Addgene plasmid #84918 | pCAG-Cas9-162A | addgene partial sequence | sequence record 197601 | Addgene Partial NGS Result
CGCGGGCGGCCGCCACTGGCCGTCGTTTTACAACGTCGTGACTGGGAAAACCCTGGCGTTACCCAACTTA
ATCGCCTTGCAGCACATCCCCCTTTCGCCAGCTGGCGTAATAGCGAAGAGGCCCGCACCGATCGCCCTTC
CCAACAGTTGCGCAGCCTGAATGGCGAATGGAAATTGTAAGCGTTAATATTTTGTTAAAATTCGCGTTAA
ATTTTTGTTAAATCAGCTCATTTTTTAACCAATAGGCCGAAATCGGCAAAATCCCTTATAAATCAAAAGA
ATAGACCGAGATAGGGT
[37 nt withheld, positions 298-334]
AAAGAACGTGGACTCCAACGTCAAAGG
[49 nt withheld, positions 362-410]
T
[91 nt withheld, positions 412-502]
G
[124 nt withheld, positions 504-627]
CAGGTGGCACTTTTCGGGGAAATGTGCGCGGAACCCCTATTTGTTTATTTTTCTAAATACATTCAAATAT
GTATCCGCTCATGAGACAATAACCCTGATAAATGCTTCAATAATATTGAAAAAGGAAGAGTATGAGTATT
CAACATTTCCGTGTCGCCCTTATTCCCTTTTTTGCGGCATTTTGCCTTCCTGTTTTTGCTCACCCAGAAA
CGCTGGTGAAAGTAAAAGATGCTGAAGATCAGTTGGGTGCACGAGTGGGTTACATCGAACTGGATCTCAA
CAGCGGTAAGATCCTTGAGAGTTTTCGCCCCGAAGAACGTTTTCCAATGATGAGCACTTTTAAAGTTCTG
CTATGTGGCGCGGTATTATCCCGTATTGACGCCGGGCAAGAGCAACTCGGTCGCCGCATACACTATTCTC
AGAATGACTTGGTTGAGTACTCACCAGTCACAGAAAAGCATCTTACGGATGGCATGACAGTAAGAGAATT
ATGCAGTGCTGCCATAACCATGAGTGATAACACTGCGGCCAACTTACTTCTGACAACGATCGGAGGACCG
AAGGAGCTAACCGCTTTTTTGCACAACATGGGGGATCATGTAACTCGCCTTGATCGTTGGGAACCGGAGC
TGAATGAAGCCATACCAAACGACGAGCGTGACACCACGATGCCTGTAGCAATGGCAACAACGTTGCGCAA
ACTATTAACTGGCGAACTACTTACTCTAGCTTCCCGGCAACAATTAATAGACTGGATGGAGGCGGATAAA
GTTGCAGGACCACTTCTGCGCTCGGCCCTTCCGGCTGGCTGGTTTATTGCTGATAAATCTGGAGCCGGTG
AGCGTGGGTCTCGCGGTATCATTGCAGCACTGGGGCCAGATGGTAAGCCCTCCCGTATCGTAGTTATCTA
CACGACGGGGAGTCAGGCAACTATGGATGAACGAAATAGACAGATCGCTGAGATAGGTGCCTCACTGATT
AAGCATTGGTAACTGTCAGACCAAGTTTACTCATATATACTTTAGATTGATTTAAAACTTCATTTTTAAT
TTAAAAGGATCTAGGTGAAGATCCTTTTTGATAATCTCATGACCAAAATCCCTTAACGTGAGTTTTCGTT
CCACTGAGCGTCAGACCCCGTAGAAAAGATCAAAGGATCTTCTTGAGATCCTTTTTTTCTGCGCGTAATC
TGCTGCTTGCAAACAAAAAAACCACCGCTACCAGCGGTGGTTTGTTTGCCGGATCAAGAGCTACCAACTC
TTTTTCCGAAGGTAACTGGCTTCAGCAGAGCGCAGATACCAAATACTGTTCTTCTAGTGTAGCCGTAGTT
AGGCCACCACTTCAAGAACTCTGTAGCACCGCCTACATACCTCGCTCTGCTAATCCTGTTACCAGTGGCT
GCTGCCAGTGGCGATAAGTCGTGTCTTACCGGGTTGGACTCAAGACGATAGTTACCGGATAAGGCGCAGC
GGTCGGGCTGAACGGGGGGTTCGTGCACACAGCCCAGCTTGGAGCGAACGACCTACACCGAACTGAGATA
CCTACAGCGTGAGCTATGAGAAAGCGCCACGCTTCCCGAAGGGAGAAAGGCGGACAGGTATCCGGTAAGC
GGCAGGGTCGGAACAGGAGAGCGCACGAGGGAGCTTCCAGGGGGAAACGCCTGGTATCTTTATAGTCCTG
TCGGGTTTCGCCACCTCTGACTTGAGCGTCGATTTTTGTGATGCTCGTCAGGGGGGCGGAGCCTATGGAA
AAACGCCAGCAACGCGGCCTTTTTACGGTTCCTGGCCTTTTGCTGGCCTTTTGCTCACATGTTCTTTCCT
GCGTTATCCCCTGATTCTGTGGATAACCGTATTACCGCCTTTGAGTGAGCTGATACCGCTCGCCGCAGCC
GAACGACCGAGCGCAGCGAGTCAGTGAGCGAGGAAGCGGAAGAGCGCCCAATACGCAAACCGCCTCTCCC
CGCGCGTTGGCCGATTCATTAATGCAGCTGGCACGACAGGTTTCCCGACTGGAAAGCGGGCAGTGAGCGC
AACGCAATTAATGTGAGTTAGCTCACTCATTAGGCACCCCAGGCTTTACACTTTATGCTTCCGGCTCGTA
TGTTGTGTGGAATTGTGAGCGGATAACAATTTCACACAGGAAACAGCTATGACCATGAGGCGCGCCGGAT
TCGACATTGATTATTGACTAGTTATTAATAGTAATCAATTACGGGGTCATTAGTTCATAGCCCATATATG
GAGTTCCGCGTTACATAACTTACGGTAAATGGCCCGCCTGGCTGACCGCCCAACGACCCCCGCCCATTGA
CGTCAATAATGACGTATGTTCCCATAGTAACGCCAATAGGGACTTTCCATTGACGTCAATGGGTGGAGTA
TTTACGGTAAACTGCCCACTTGGCAGTACATCAAGTGTATCATATGCCAAGTACGCCCCCTATTGACGTC
AATGACGGTAAATGGCCCGCCTGGCATTATGCCCAGTACATGACCTTATGGGACTTTCCTACTTGGCAGT
ACATCTACGTATTAGTCATCGCTATTACCATGGTCGAGGTGAGCCCCACGTTCTGCTTCACTCTCCCCAT
CTCCCCCCCCTCCCCACCCCCAATTTTGTATTTATTTATTTTTTAATTATTTTGTGCAGCGATGGGGGCG
GGGGAGGGCTCGGGGGAGGGGCGCGGCGGCCCCCGGAGCGCCGGCGGCTGTCGAGGCGCGGCGAGCCGCA
GCCATTGCCTTTTATGGTAATCGTGCGAGAGGGCGCAGGGACTTCCTTTGTCCCAAATCTGTGCGGAGCC
GAAATCTGGGAGGCGCCGCCGCACCCCCTCTAGCGGGCGCGGGGCGAAGCGGTGCGGCGCCGGCAGGAAG
GAAATGGGCGGGGAGGGCCTTCGTGCGTCGCCGCGCCGCCGTCCCCTTCTCCCTCTCCAGCCTCGGGGCT
GTCCGCGGGGGGACGGCTGCCTTCGGGGGGGACGGGGCAGGGCGGGGTTCGGCTTCTGGCGTGTGACCGG
CGGCTCTAGAGCCTCTGCTAACCATGTTCATGCCTTCTTCTTTTTCCTACAGATCCTTAATTAATAATAC
GACTCACTATAGGGGCCGCCACCATGGGACCTAAGAAAAAGAGGAAGGTGGCGGCCGCTGACTACAAGGA
TGACGACGATAAAGGTATCCACGGAGTCCCAGCAGCCGACAAGAAGTACAGCATCGGCCTGGACATCGGC
ACCAACTCTGTGGGCTGGGCCGTGATCACCGACGAGTACAAGGTGCCCAGCAAGAAATTCAAGGTGCTGG
GCAACACCGACCGGCACAGCATCAAGAAGAACCTGATCGGAGCCCTGCTGTTCGACAGCGGCGAAACAGC
CGAGGCCACCCGGCTGAAGAGAACCGCCAGAAGAAGATACACCAGACGGAAGAACCGGATCTGCTATCTG
CAAGAGATCTTCAGCAACGAGATGGCCAAGGTGGACGACAGCTTCTTCCACAGACTGGAAGAGTCCTTCC
TGGTGGAAGAGGATAAGAAGCACGAGCGGCACCCCATCTTCGGCAACATCGTGGACGAGGTGGCCTACCA
CGAGAAGTACCCCACCATCTACCACCTGAGAAAGAAACTGGTGGACAGCACCGACAAGGCCGACCTGCGG
CTGATCTATCTGGCCCTGGCCCACATGATCAAGTTCCGGGGCCACTTCCTGATCGAGGGCGACCTGAACC
CCGACAACAGCGACGTGGACAAGCTGTTCATCCAGCTGGTGCAGACCTACAACCAGCTGTTCGAGGAAAA
CCCCATCAACGCCAGCGGCGTGGACGCCAAGGCCATCCTGTCTGCCAGACTGAGCAAGAGCAGACGGCTG
GAAAATCTGATCGCCCAGCTGCCCGGCGAGAAGAAGAATGGCCTGTTCGGCAACCTGATTGCCCTGAGCC
TGGGCCTGACCCCCAACTTCAAGAGCAACTTCGACCTGGCCGAGGATGCCAAACTGCAGCTGAGCAAGGA
CACCTACGACGACGACCTGGACAACCTGCTGGCCCAGATCGGCGACCAGTACGCCGACCTGTTTCTGGCC
GCCAAGAACCTGTCCGACGCCATCCTGCTGAGCGACATCCTGAGAGTGAACACCGAGATCACCAAGGCCC
CCCTGAGCGCCTCTATGATCAAGAGATACGACGAGCACCACCAGGACCTGACCCTGCTGAAAGCTCTCGT
GCGGCAGCAGCTGCCTGAGAAGTACAAAGAGATTTTCTTCGACCAGAGCAAGAACGGCTACGCCGGCTAC
ATTGACGGCGGAGCCAGCCAGGAAGAGTTCTACAAGTTCATCAAGCCCATCCTGGAAAAGATGGACGGCA
CCGAGGAACTGCTCGTGAAGCTGAACAGAGAGGACCTGCTGCGGAAGCAGCGGACCTTCGACAACGGCAG
CATCCCCCACCAGATCCACCTGGGAGAGCTGCACGCCATTCTGCGGCGGCAGGAAGATTTTTACCCATTC
CTGAAGGACAACCGGGAAAAGATCGAGAAGATCCTGACCTTCCGCATCCCCTACTACGTGGGCCCTCTGG
CCAGGGGAAACAGCAGATTCGCCTGGATGACCAGAAAGAGCGAGGAAACCATCACCCCCTGGAACTTCGA
GGAAGTGGTGGACAAGGGCGCTTCCGCCCAGAGCTTCATCGAGCGGATGACCAACTTCGATAAGAACCTG
CCCAACGAGAAGGTGCTGCCCAAGCACAGCCTGCTGTACGAGTACTTCACCGTGTATAACGAGCTGACCA
AAGTGAAATACGTGACCGAGGGAATGAGAAAGCCCGCCTTCCTGAGCGGCGAGCAGAAAAAGGCCATCGT
GGACCTGCTGTTCAAGACCAACCGGAAAGTGACCGTGAAGCAGCTGAAAGAGGACTACTTCAAGAAAATC
GAGTGCTTCGACTCCGTGGAAATCTCCGGCGTGGAAGATCGGTTCAACGCCTCCCTGGGCACATACCACG
ATCTGCTGAAAATTATCAAGGACAAGGACTTCCTGGACAATGAGGAAAACGAGGACATTCTGGAAGATAT
CGTGCTGACCCTGACACTGTTTGAGGACAGAGAGATGATCGAGGAACGGCTGAAAACCTATGCCCACCTG
TTCGACGACAAAGTGATGAAGCAGCTGAAGCGGCGGAGATACACCGGCTGGGGCAGGCTGAGCCGGAAGC
TGATCAACGGCATCCGGGACAAGCAGTCCGGCAAGACAATCCTGGATTTCCTGAAGTCCGACGGCTTCGC
CAACAGAAACTTCATGCAGCTGATCCACGACGACAGCCTGACCTTTAAAGAGGACATCCAGAAAGCCCAG
GTGTCCGGCCAGGGCGATAGCCTGCACGAGCACATTGCCAATCTGGCCGGCAGCCCCGCCATTAAGAAGG
GCATCCTGCAGACAGTGAAGGTGGTGGACGAGCTCGTGAAAGTGATGGGCCGGCACAAGCCCGAGAACAT
CGTGATCGAAATGGCCAGAGAGAACCAGACCACCCAGAAGGGACAGAAGAACAGCCGCGAGAGAATGAAG
CGGATCGAAGAGGGCATCAAAGAGCTGGGCAGCCAGATCCTGAAAGAACACCCCGTGGAAAACACCCAGC
TGCAGAACGAGAAGCTGTACCTGTACTACCTGCAGAATGGGCGGGATATGTACGTGGACCAGGAACTGGA
CATCAACCGGCTGTCCGACTACGATGTGGACCATATCGTGCCTCAGAGCTTTCTGAAGGACGACTCCATC
GACAACAAGGTGCTGACCAGAAGCGACAAGAACCGGGGCAAGAGCGACAACGTGCCCTCCGAAGAGGTCG
TGAAGAAGATGAAGAACTACTGGCGGCAGCTGCTGAACGCCAAGCTGATTACCCAGAGAAAGTTCGACAA
TCTGACCAAGGCCGAGAGAGGCGGCCTGAGCGAACTGGATAAGGCCGGCTTCATCAAGAGACAGCTGGTG
GAAACCCGGCAGATCACAAAGCACGTGGCACAGATCCTGGACTCCCGGATGAACACTAAGTACGACGAGA
ATGACAAGCTGATCCGGGAAGTGAAAGTGATCACCCTGAAGTCCAAGCTGGTGTCCGATTTCCGGAAGGA
TTTCCAGTTTTACAAAGTGCGCGAGATCAACAACTACCACCACGCCCACGACGCCTACCTGAACGCCGTC
GTGGGAACCGCCCTGATCAAAAAGTACCCTAAGCTGGAAAGCGAGTTCGTGTACGGCGACTACAAGGTGT
ACGACGTGCGGAAGATGATCGCCAAGAGCGAGCAGGAAATCGGCAAGGCTACCGCCAAGTACTTCTTCTA
CAGCAACATCATGAACTTTTTCAAGACCGAGATTACCCTGGCCAACGGCGAGATCCGGAAGCGGCCTCTG
ATCGAGACAAACGGCGAAACCGGGGAGATCGTGTGGGATAAGGGCCGGGATTTTGCCACCGTGCGGAAAG
TGCTGAGCATGCCCCAAGTGAATATCGTGAAAAAGACCGAGGTGCAGACAGGCGGCTTCAGCAAAGAGTC
TATCCTGCCCAAGAGGAACAGCGATAAGCTGATCGCCAGAAAGAAGGACTGGGACCCTAAGAAGTACGGC
GGCTTCGACAGCCCCACCGTGGCCTATTCTGTGCTGGTGGTGGCCAAAGTGGAAAAGGGCAAGTCCAAGA
AACTGAAGAGTGTGAAAGAGCTGCTGGGGATCACCATCATGGAAAGAAGCAGCTTCGAGAAGAATCCCAT
CGACTTTCTGGAAGCCAAGGGCTACAAAGAAGTGAAAAAGGACCTGATCATCAAGCTGCCTAAGTACTCC
CTGTTCGAGCTGGAAAACGGCCGGAAGAGAATGCTGGCCTCTGCCGGCGAACTGCAGAAGGGAAACGAAC
TGGCCCTGCCCTCCAAATATGTGAACTTCCTGTACCTGGCCAGCCACTATGAGAAGCTGAAGGGCTCCCC
CGAGGATAATGAGCAGAAACAGCTGTTTGTGGAACAGCACAAGCACTACCTGGACGAGATCATCGAGCAG
ATCAGCGAGTTCTCCAAGAGAGTGATCCTGGCCGACGCTAATCTGGACAAAGTGCTGTCCGCCTACAACA
AGCACCGGGATAAGCCCATCAGAGAGCAGGCCGAGAATATCATCCACCTGTTTACCCTGACCAATCTGGG
AGCCCCTGCCGCCTTCAAGTACTTTGACACCACCATCGACCGGAAGAGGTACACCAGCACCAAAGAGGTG
CTGGACGCCACCCTGATCCACCAGAGCATCACCGGCCTGTACGAGACACGGATCGACCTGTCTCAGCTGG
GAGGCGACAAGCGTCCTGCTGCTACTAAGAAAGCTGGTCAAGCTAAGAAAAAGAAATGAACGCGTCTTAA
AT
